Addgene plasmid #70737: pCI-BCD7-lacI-ssrA P62U18C50T16 v40-4a (496)
Purpose: plasmid for building 5n1
Depositing lab: Richard Murray. Depositing organization: California Institute of Technology. Publication: Rapid cell-free forward engineering of novel genetic ring oscillators. Niederholtmeyer H, Sun ZZ, Hori Y, Yeung E, Verpoorte A, Murray RM, Maerkl SJ. Elife. 2015 Oct 2;4. doi: 10.7554/eLife.09771. PubMed 26430766.
Backbone
  Vector backbone: n/a
Growth in bacteria
  Bacterial resistance: Ampicillin, 100 μg/mL
  Growth temperature: 30°C
  Growth strain: KL740
  Growth instructions: grow at 30 in KL740 lambda-repressor strain to avoid mutations
  Copy number: High Copy
Gene/Insert
  Gene/Insert name: lacI-ssrA
Terms and licenses: Academic/Nonprofit Terms; Industry Terms: Not Available to Industry
How to cite: pCI-BCD7-lacI-ssrA P62U18C50T16 v40-4a (496) was a gift from Richard Murray (Addgene plasmid # 70737 ; http://n2t.net/addgene:70737 ; RRID:Addgene_70737)
