[The description below was written by a language model from this plasmid's Addgene catalogue record and pLannotate feature annotations shown in this document.]
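Description:
pCI-BCD7-lacI-ssrA P62U18C50T16 v40-4a (496) is a small (about 3.7 kb) high-copy bacterial plasmid that serves as one building block for "5n1", which, given the associated work on cell-free engineering of genetic ring oscillators, is presumably a five-node oscillator network. The record lists no named backbone. The annotated sequence shows a ColE1/pMB1-type high-copy origin and a β-lactamase gene with its own promoter, giving ampicillin selection. Short fragments of a tetracycline efflux gene and of the phage lambda O replication protein are also detected. These look like non-functional remnants of earlier cloning rather than working elements.

The payload is the E. coli lactose repressor LacI, fused at its C-terminus to a fragment annotated as the LVA variant of the ssrA degradation tag. This tag directs the protein to the ClpXP and ClpAP proteases, giving the repressor the rapid turnover that sustained oscillation requires. The feature table annotates no promoter or translation initiation element upstream of lacI. The plasmid name suggests a lambda CI-repressible promoter ("pCI") and a bicistronic design translation element ("BCD7"), and "P62U18C50T16" appears to be a promoter/UTR/coding sequence/terminator part code, but none of this is confirmed by the annotation. The recorded use of a lambda-repressor host strain to avoid mutations fits that reading, since it would keep the node silent during propagation. In a ring oscillator, such a unit would place LacI under the control of the CI repressor, with LacI in turn repressing the next node.
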