Features (pLannotate 1.2.2; 7 found; start..end, strand, type, name):
    181..1260    +  CDS            lacI: LACI_ECOLI - Experimental evidence at protein level: Swiss-Prot protein existence level 1. Repressor of the lactose operon. Binds allolactose as an inducer. From Escherichia coli (strain K12).
   1264..1293    +  CDS            ssrA tag (LVA) (fragment): C-terminal peptide that mediates degradation in bacteria through the ClpXP and ClpAP proteases (McGinness et al., 2006) mutant LVA variant that confers accelerated degradation under some conditions (Andersen et al., 1998)
   1387..1605    -  CDS            O (fragment): VRPO_LAMBD - Protein inferred from homology: Swiss-Prot protein existence level 3. Necessary for the bidirectional replication of DNA. It interacts with the ori (origin of replication) region of the genome during the initiation of replication. From Escherichia phage lambda (Bacteriophage lambda).
   1707..1811    +  promoter       AmpR promoter: bla
   1812..2672    +  CDS            AmpR: β-lactamase; bla; confers resistance to ampicillin, carbenicillin, and related antibiotics
   2843..3431    +  rep_origin     ori: high-copy-number ColE1/pMB1/pBR322/pUC origin of replication
   3611..3706    -  CDS            TcR (fragment): tetracycline efflux protein; tet; confers resistance to tetracycline
>Addgene plasmid #70737 | pCI-BCD7-lacI-ssrA P62U18C50T16 v40-4a (496) | depositor full sequence | sequence record 147384 | pCI-BCD7-lacI-ssrA P62U18C50T16 v40-4a (496) sequence 3718 bps
GCATTGCTGTTCCTGCAGGTCGAGGATAAATATCTAACACCGTGCGTGTTGACTATTTTACCTCTGGCGG
TGATAATGGTTGCATGTACTAAAGCGGGCCCAAGTTCACTTAAAAAGGAGATCAACAATGAAAGCAATTT
TCGTACTGAAACATCTTAATCATGCTGGGGAGGGTTTCTAATGAAACCAGTAACGTTATACGATGTCGCA
GAGTATGCCGGTGTCTCTTATCAGACCGTTTCCCGCGTGGTGAACCAGGCCAGCCACGTTTCTGCGAAAA
CGCGGGAAAAAGTGGAAGCGGCGATGGCGGAGCTGAATTACATTCCCAACCGCGTGGCACAACAACTGGC
GGGCAAACAGTCGTTGCTGATTGGCGTTGCCACCTCCAGTCTGGCCCTGCACGCGCCGTCGCAAATTGTC
GCGGCGATTAAATCTCGCGCCGATCAACTGGGTGCCAGCGTGGTGGTGTCGATGGTAGAACGAAGCGGCG
TCGAAGCCTGTAAAGCGGCGGTGCACAATCTTCTAGCGCAACGCGTCAGTGGGCTGATCATTAACTATCC
GCTGGATGACCAGGATGCCATTGCTGTGGAAGCTGCCTGCACTAATGTTCCGGCGTTATTTCTTGATGTC
TCTGACCAGACACCCATCAACAGTATTATTTTCTCCCATGAGGACGGTACGCGACTGGGCGTGGAGCATC
TGGTCGCATTGGGTCACCAGCAAATCGCGCTGTTAGCGGGCCCATTAAGTTCTGTCTCGGCGCGTCTGCG
TCTGGCTGGCTGGCATAAATATCTCACTCGCAATCAAATTCAGCCGATAGCGGAACGGGAAGGCGACTGG
AGTGCCATGTCCGGTTTTCAACAAACCATGCAAATGCTGAATGAGGGCATCGTTCCCACTGCGATGCTGG
TTGCCAACGATCAGATGGCGCTGGGCGCAATGCGCGCCATTACCGAGTCCGGGCTGCGCGTTGGTGCGGA
TATCTCGGTAGTGGGATACGACGATACCGAGGACAGCTCATGTTATATCCCGCCGTTAACCACCATCAAA
CAGGATTTTCGCCTGCTGGGGCAAACCAGCGTGGACCGCTTGCTGCAACTCTCTCAGGGCCAGGCGGTGA
AGGGCAATCAGCTGTTGCCCGTCTCACTGGTGAAAAGAAAAACCACCCTGGCGCCCAATACGCAAACCGC
CTCTCCCCGCGCGTTGGCCGATTCATTAATGCAGCTGGCACGACAGGTTTCCCGACTGGAAAGCGGGCAG
GCAGCAAACGACGAAAACTACGCTTTAGCAGCTTGATGAACTGTTATGAGTCAGGAAAAAAGGCGACAGA
GTAATCTGTCGCCTTTTTTCTTTGCTTGCTTTCCTTGAGAGTCGCGAGTTGTCTTCGTTACGTCCGTCAC
GTTCACGCATCAGGCGGATATCGTTAGCCCACCCAGCAAAATTCGGTTTTCTGGCTGATGGTGCGATAGT
CATCACCATGTCAAACATCCACTCTGCGGCGGTCAGGTCATCTGCTGTCCCCCACTTGCTGGCGCTCTGA
ATTGCAGCATCCGGTTTCACCACAGAAAGGTCGTTTTCTGGCTGGTCAGAGGATTCGCCAGAATTCTTGA
ACACGAAAGGGCCTCGTGATACGCCTATTTTTATAGGTTAATGTCATGATAATAATGGTTTCTTAGACGT
CAGGTGGCACTTTTCGGGGAAATGTGCGCGGAACCCCTATTTGTTTATTTTTCTAAATACATTCAAATAT
GTATCCGCTCATGAGACAATAACCCTGATAAATGCTTCAATAATATTGAAAAAGGAAGAGTATGAGTATT
CAACATTTCCGTGTCGCCCTTATTCCCTTTTTTGCGGCATTTTGCCTTCCTGTTTTTGCTCACCCAGAAA
CGCTGGTGAAAGTAAAAGATGCTGAAGATCAGTTGGGTGCACGAGTGGGTTACATCGAACTGGATCTCAA
CAGCGGTAAGATCCTTGAGAGTTTTCGCCCCGAAGAACGTTTTCCAATGATGAGCACTTTTAAAGTTCTG
CTATGTGGCGCGGTATTATCCCGTGTTGACGCCGGGCAAGAGCAACTCGGTCGCCGCATACACTATTCTC
AGAATGACTTGGTTGAGTACTCACCAGTCACAGAAAAGCATCTTACGGATGGCATGACAGTAAGAGAATT
ATGCAGTGCTGCCATAACCATGAGTGATAACACTGCGGCCAACTTACTTCTGACAACGATCGGAGGACCG
AAGGAGCTAACCGCTTTTTTGCACAACATGGGGGATCATGCAACTCGCCTTGATCGTTGGGAACCGGAGC
TGAATGAAGCCATACCAAACGACGAGCGTGACACCACGATGCCTGTAGCAATGGCAACAACGTTGCGCAA
ACTATTAACTGGCGAACTACTTACTCTAGCTTCCCGGCAACAATTAATAGACTGGATGGAGGCGGATAAA
GTTGCAGGACCACTTCTGCGCTCGGCCCTTCCGGCTGGCTGGTTTATTGCTGATAAATCTGGAGCCGGTG
AGCGTGGGTCACGCGGTATCATTGCAGCACTGGGGCCAGATGGTAAGCCCTCCCGTATCGTAGTTATCTA
CACGACGGGGAGTCAGGCAACTATGGATGAACGAAATAGACAGATCGCTGAGATAGGTGCCTCACTGATT
AAGCATTGGTAACTGTCAGACCAAGTTTACTCATATATACTTTAGATTGATTTAAAACTTCATTTTTAAT
TTAAAAGGATCTAGGTGAAGATCCTTTTTGATAATCTCATGACCAAAATCCCTTAACGTGAGTTTTCGTT
CCACTGAGCGTCAGACCCCGTAGAAAAGATCAAAGGATCTTCTTGAGATCCTTTTTTTCTGCGCGTAATC
TGCTGCTTGCAAACAAAAAAACCACCGCTACCAGCGGTGGTTTGTTTGCCGGATCAAGAGCTACCAACTC
TTTTTCCGAAGGTAACTGGCTTCAGCAGAGCGCAGATACCAAATACTGTTCTTCTAGTGTAGCCGTAGTT
AGGCCACCACTTCAAGAACTCTGTAGCACCGCCTACATACCTCGCTCTGCTAATCCTGTTACCAGTGGCT
GCTGCCAGTGGCGATAAGTCGTGTCTTACCGGGTTGGACTCAAGACGATAGTTACCGGATAAGGCGCAGC
GGTCGGGCTGAACGGGGGGTTCGTGCACACAGCCCAGCTTGGAGCGAACGACCTACACCGAACTGAGATA
CCTACAGCGTGAGCTATGAGAAAGCGCCACGCTTCCCGAAGGGAGAAAGGCGGACAGGTATCCGGTAAGC
GGCAGGGTCGGAACAGGAGAGCGCACGAGGGAGCTTCCAGGGGGAAACGCCTGGTATCTTTATAGTCCTG
TCGGGTTTCGCCACCTCTGACTTGAGCGTCGATTTTTGTGATGCTCGTCAGGGGGGCGGAGCCTATGGAA
AAACGCCAGCAACGCGGCCTTTTTACGGTTCCTGGCCTTTTGCTGGCCTTTTGCTCACATGTTCTTTCCT
GCGTTATCCCCTGATTCTGTGGATAACCGTATTACCGCCTTTGAGTGAGCTGATACCGCTCGCCGCAGCC
GAACGACCGAGCGCAGCGAGTCAGTGAGCGAGGAAGCGGAAGAGCGCTGCCGGCACCTGTCCTACGAGTT
GCATGATAAAGAACACAGTCATAAGTGCGGCGACGATAGTCATGCCCCGCGCCCACCGGAAGGAGCGAAG
ACAAGGTT
