>Addgene plasmid #70737 | pCI-BCD7-lacI-ssrA P62U18C50T16 v40-4a (496) | addgene partial sequence | sequence record 147380 | pBEST-F 5'-CATGGTGAAGACTATCGCAC-3'
ATATCCGCCTGATGCGTGAACGTGACGGACGTAACGAAGACAACTCGCGACTCTCAAGGAAAGCAAGCAA
AGAAAAAAGGCGACAGATTACTCTGTCGCCTTTTTTCCTGACTCATAACAGTTCATCAAGCTGCTAAAGC
GTAGTTTTCGTCGTTTGCTGCCTGCCCGCTTTCCAGTCGGGAAACCTGTCGTGCCAGCTGCATTAATGAA
TCGGCCAACGCGCGGGGAGAGGCGGTTTGCGTATTGGGCGCCAGGGTGGTTTTTCTTTTCACCAGTGAGA
CGGGCAACAGCTGATTGCCCTTCACCGCCTGGCCCTGAGAGAGTTGCAGCAAGCGGTCCACGCTGGTTTG
CCCCAGCAGGCGAAAATCCTGTTTGATGGTGGTTAACGGCGGGATATAACATGAGCTGTCCTCGGTATCG
TCGTATCCCACTACCGAGATATCCGCACCAACGCGCAGCCCGGACTCGGTAATGGCGCGCATTGCGCCCA
GCGCCATCTGATCGTTGGCAACCAGCATCGCAGTGGGAACGATGCCCTCATTCAGCATTTGCATGGTTTG
TTGAAAACCGGACATGGCACTCCAGTCGCCTTCCCGTTCCGCTATCGGCTGAATTTGATTGCGAGTGAGA
TATTTATGCCAGCCAGCCAGACGCAGACGCGCCGAGACAGAACTTAATGGGCCCGCTAACAGCGCGATTT
GCTGGTGACCCAATGCGACCAGATGCTCCACGCCCAGTCGCGTACCGTCCTCATGGGAGAAAATAATACT
GTTGATGGGTGTCTGGTCAGAGACATCAAGAAATAACGCCGGAACATTAGTGCAGGCAGCTTCCACAGCA
ATGGCATCCTGGTCATCCAGCGGATAGTTAATGATCAGCCCACTGACGCGTTGCGCT
