>Addgene plasmid #70737 | pCI-BCD7-lacI-ssrA P62U18C50T16 v40-4a (496) | addgene partial sequence | sequence record 147385 | MoCloF 5'-agcgaggaagcggaagagcg-3'
CAGTCATAAGTGCGGCGACGATAGTCATGCCCCGCGCCCACCGGAAGGAGCGAAGACAAGGTTGCATTGC
TGTTCCTGCAGGTCGAGGATAAATATCTAACACCGTGCGTGTTGACTATTTTACCTCTGGCGGTGATAAT
GGTTGCATGTACTAAAGCGGGCCCAAGTTCACTTAAAAAGGAGATCAACAATGAAAGCAATTTTCGTACT
GAAACATCTTAATCATGCTGGGGAGGGTTTCTAATGAAACCAGTAACGTTATACGATGTCGCAGAGTATG
CCGGTGTCTCTTATCAGACCGTTTCCCGCGTGGTGAACCAGGCCAGCCACGTTTCTGCGAAAACGCGGGA
AAAAGTGGAAGCGGCGATGGCGGAGCTGAATTACATTCCCAACCGCGTGGCACAACAACTGGCGGGCAAA
CAGTCGTTGCTGATTGGCGTTGCCACCTCCAGTCTGGCCCTGCACGCGCCGTCGCAAATTGTCGCGGCGA
TTAAATCTCGCGCCGATCAACTGGGTGCCAGCGTGGTGGTGTCGATGGTAGAACGAAGCGGCGTCGAAGC
CTGTAAAGCGGCGGTGCACAATCTTCTAGCGCAACGCGTCAGTGGGCTGATCATTAACTATCCGCTGGAT
GACCAGGATGCCATTGCTGTGGAAGCTGCCTGCACTAATGTTCCGGCGTTATTTCTTGATGTCTCTGACC
AGACACCCATCAACAGTATTATTTTCTCCCATGAGGACGGTACGCGACTGGGCGTGGAGCATCTGGTCGC
ATTGGGTCACCAGCAAATCGCGCTGTTAGCGGGCCCATTAAGTTCTGTCTCGGCGCGTCTGCGTCTGGCT
GGCTGGCATAAATATCTCACTCGCAATCAAATTCAGCCGATAGCGGAACG
